Addgene plasmid #76634: PRKAA2 gRNA (BRDN0001148583)
Purpose: 3rd generation lentiviral gRNA plasmid targeting human PRKAA2
Depositing lab: John Doench & David Root. Depositing organization: Broad Institute. Publication: Optimized sgRNA design to maximize activity and minimize off-target effects of CRISPR-Cas9. Doench JG, Fusi N, Sullender M, Hegde M, Vaimberg EW, Donovan KF, Smith I, Tothova Z, Wilen C, Orchard R, Virgin HW, Listgarten J, Root DE. Nat Biotechnol. 2016 Jan 18. doi: 10.1038/nbt.3437. PubMed 26780180.
Backbone
  Vector backbone: lentiGuide-Puro
  Backbone manufacturer: Zhang Lab (Addgene plasmid # 52963)
  Vector type: Mammalian Expression, Lentiviral, CRISPR
  Selectable markers: Puromycin
Growth in bacteria
  Bacterial resistance: Ampicillin, 100 μg/mL
  Growth temperature: 37°C
  Growth strain: DH5alpha
  Copy number: High Copy
Gene/Insert
  Gene/Insert name: PRKAA2 (alt names: PRKAA2; NM_006252.3)
  gRNA/shRNA sequence: ATGACGTTAGCATCATAGGA
  Species: H. sapiens (human)
  Entrez Gene: PRKAA2 (a.k.a. AMPK, AMPK2, AMPKa2, PRKAA)
  Promoter: hU6
  Cloning method: Unknown
  Sequencing primers: 5′ U6-F; 3′ pS2-R
Terms and licenses: Academic/Nonprofit Terms; Industry Terms: Not Available to Industry
Depositor comments: The gRNA was designed to target the following Genbank reference sequence(s): NM_006252.3. Note that this plasmid does NOT contain Cas9. It should be used in conjunction with lentiCas9-Blast (Addgene #52962) or otherwise with cell lines already expressing Cas9. Browse the full kinome gRNA library at http://www.addgene.org/pooled-library/broadgpp-human-kinome/ or visit http://www.broadinstitute.org/rnai/public/ for detailed protocols and information.
How to cite: PRKAA2 gRNA (BRDN0001148583) was a gift from John Doench & David Root (Addgene plasmid # 76634 ; http://n2t.net/addgene:76634 ; RRID:Addgene_76634)
