[The description below was written by a language model from this plasmid's Addgene catalogue record and pLannotate feature annotations shown in this document.]
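Description:
PRKAA2 gRNA (BRDN0001148583) is a third-generation lentiviral guide RNA plasmid built on the lentiGuide-Puro backbone, designed to direct Streptococcus pyogenes Cas9 to the human PRKAA2 gene, which is also known as AMPKα2. It is maintained in E. coli through a high-copy ColE1/pUC-type origin with ampicillin selection from the β-lactamase gene. The backbone also carries an f1 origin, an SV40 origin and poly(A) signal, and remnants of lac and T7/T3 cloning elements.

The viral genome is transcribed in packaging cells from an RSV promoter fused to a truncated HIV-1 5' LTR, which makes it Tat-independent. This is followed by the Ψ packaging signal with a partial gag sequence, the Rev response element for nuclear export of the full-length RNA, and a cPPT/CTS that aids nuclear import. A self-inactivating ΔU3 3' LTR terminates the genome.

Two expression units sit between the LTRs. A human U6 RNA polymerase III promoter drives the PRKAA2-specific spacer joined to the gRNA scaffold. An EF-1α core promoter with its intron A then drives puromycin N-acetyltransferase, followed by a WPRE to boost transcript expression, allowing puromycin selection of transduced mammalian cells.

The plasmid does not encode Cas9, so it is intended for use with a separate Cas9 lentivector or in cells that already express the nuclease. The guide was designed against the PRKAA2 reference transcript and belongs to a human kinome gRNA collection associated with work on optimised sgRNA design. Its typical use is therefore CRISPR knockout of PRKAA2 in human cells.
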