Features (pLannotate 1.2.2; 29 found; start..end, strand, type, name):
     14..80      +  CDS            small t antigen (fragment): SV40 (simian virus 40) small t antigen
    106..317     +  promoter       EF-1α core promoter: core promoter for human elongation factor EF-1α
    318..1256    +  intron         EF-1α intron A: intron upstream of the start codon of human EF-1α
   1278..1877    +  CDS            PuroR (fragment): puromycin N-acetyltransferase; pac from Streptomyces; confers resistance to puromycin
   1893..2481    +  misc_feature   WPRE: woodchuck hepatitis virus posttranscriptional regulatory element
   2532..2551    +  misc_feature   cPPT/CTS (fragment): central polypurine tract and central termination sequence of HIV-1
   2553..2786    +  LTR            3' LTR (ΔU3): self-inactivating 3' long terminal repeat (LTR) from HIV-1
   2864..2985    +  polyA_signal   SV40 poly(A) signal: SV40 polyadenylation signal
   3025..3160    +  rep_origin     SV40 ori: SV40 origin of replication
   3181..3199    -  promoter       T7 promoter: promoter for bacteriophage T7 RNA polymerase
   3207..3362    +  CDS            lacZα (fragment): LacZα fragment of β-galactosidase; lacZ fragment
   3367..3795    +  rep_origin     f1 ori (sequence partly withheld): f1 bacteriophage origin of replication; arrow indicates direction of (+) strand synthesis
   3848..3952    +  promoter       AmpR promoter: bla
   3953..4813    +  CDS            AmpR: β-lactamase; bla; confers resistance to ampicillin, carbenicillin, and related antibiotics
   4984..5572    +  rep_origin     ori: high-copy-number ColE1/pMB1/pBR322/pUC origin of replication
   5755..5847    +  CDS            lacI (fragment): lac repressor; lacI; The lac repressor binds to the lac operator to inhibit transcription in E. coli. This inhibition can be relieved by adding lactose or isopropyl-β-D-thiogalactopyranoside (IPTG).
   5860..5881    +  protein_bind   CAP binding site: CAP binding activates transcription in the presence of cAMP. E. coli catabolite activator protein
   5896..5926    +  promoter       lac promoter: promoter for the E. coli lac operon
   5934..5950    +  protein_bind   lac operator: The lac repressor binds to the lac operator to inhibit transcription in E. coli. This inhibition can be relieved by adding lactose or isopropyl-β-D-thiogalactopyranoside (IPTG). lac repressor encoded by lacI
   5995..6013    +  promoter       T3 promoter: promoter for bacteriophage T3 RNA polymerase
   6041..6267    +  promoter       RSV promoter: Rous sarcoma virus enhancer/promoter
   6268..6448    +  LTR            5' LTR (truncated): truncated 5' long terminal repeat (LTR) from HIV-1
   6495..6620    +  misc_feature   HIV-1 Ψ: packaging signal of human immunodeficiency virus type 1
   6604..6967    +  CDS            HIV-1 gag (fragment): gag protein from human immunodeficiency virus 1; gag
   7113..7346    +  misc_feature   RRE: The Rev response element (RRE) of HIV-1 allows for Rev-dependent mRNA export from the nucleus to the cytoplasm.
   7723..7749    +  CDS            Rev (fragment): human immunodeficiency virus 1 (HIV-1) Rev protein; rev; enhances nuclear export of unspliced and incompletely spliced viral mRNAs
   7753..7993    +  promoter       U6 promoter: RNA polymerase III promoter for human U6 snRNA
   8023..8098    +  misc_RNA       gRNA scaffold: guide RNA scaffold for the Streptococcus pyogenes CRISPR/Cas9 system
   8154..8271    +  misc_feature   cPPT/CTS: central polypurine tract and central termination sequence of HIV-1
>Addgene plasmid #76634 | PRKAA2 gRNA (BRDN0001148583) | addgene full sequence | sequence record 186208 | Addgene Assembled Sequence
CCCGGGTGCAAAGATGGATAAAGTTTTAAACAGAGAGGAATCTTTGCAGCTAATGGACCTTCTAGGTCTT
GAAAGGAGTGGGAATTGGCTCCGGTGCCCGTCAGTGGGCAGAGCGCACATCGCCCACAGTCCCCGAGAAG
TTGGGGGGAGGGGTCGGCAATTGATCCGGTGCCTAGAGAAGGTGGCGCGGGGTAAACTGGGAAAGTGATG
TCGTGTACTGGCTCCGCCTTTTTCCCGAGGGTGGGGGAGAACCGTATATAAGTGCAGTAGTCGCCGTGAA
CGTTCTTTTTCGCAACGGGTTTGCCGCCAGAACACAGGTAAGTGCCGTGTGTGGTTCCCGCGGGCCTGGC
CTCTTTACGGGTTATGGCCCTTGCGTGCCTTGAATTACTTCCACCTGGCTGCAGTACGTGATTCTTGATC
CCGAGCTTCGGGTTGGAAGTGGGTGGGAGAGTTCGAGGCCTTGCGCTTAAGGAGCCCCTTCGCCTCGTGC
TTGAGTTGAGGCCTGGCCTGGGCGCTGGGGCCGCCGCGTGCGAATCTGGTGGCACCTTCGCGCCTGTCTC
GCTGCTTTCGATAAGTCTCTAGCCATTTAAAATTTTTGATGACCTGCTGCGACGCTTTTTTTCTGGCAAG
ATAGTCTTGTAAATGCGGGCCAAGATCTGCACACTGGTATTTCGGTTTTTGGGGCCGCGGGCGGCGACGG
GGCCCGTGCGTCCCAGCGCACATGTTCGGCGAGGCGGGGCCTGCGAGCGCGGCCACCGAGAATCGGACGG
GGGTAGTCTCAAGCTGGCCGGCCTGCTCTGGTGCCTGGCCTCGCGCCGCCGTGTATCGCCCCGCCCTGGG
CGGCAAGGCTGGCCCGGTCGGCACCAGTTGCGTGAGCGGAAAGATGGCCGCTTCCCGGCCCTGCTGCAGG
GAGCTCAAAATGGAGGACGCGGCGCTCGGGAGAGCGGGCGGGTGAGTCACCCACACAAAGGAAAAGGGCC
TTTCCGTCCTCAGCCGTCGCTTCATGTGACTCCACGGAGTACCGGGCGCCGTCCAGGCACCTCGATTAGT
TCTCGAGCTTTTGGAGTACGTCGTCTTTAGGTTGGGGGGAGGGGTTTTATGCGATGGAGTTTCCCCACAC
TGAGTGGGTGGAGACTGAAGTTAGGCCAGCTTGGCACTTGATGTAATTCTCCTTGGAATTTGCCCTTTTT
GAGTTTGGATCTTGGTTCATTCTCAAGCCTCAGACAGTGGTTCAAAGTTTTTTTCTTCCATTTCAGGTGT
CGTGACGTACGGCCACCATGACCGAGTACAAGCCCACGGTGCGCCTCGCCACCCGCGACGACGTCCCCAG
GGCCGTACGCACCCTCGCCGCCGCGTTCGCCGACTACCCCGCCACGCGCCACACCGTCGATCCGGACCGC
CACATCGAGCGGGTCACCGAGCTGCAAGAACTCTTCCTCACGCGCGTCGGGCTCGACATCGGCAAGGTGT
GGGTCGCGGACGACGGCGCCGCCGTGGCGGTCTGGACCACGCCGGAGAGCGTCGAAGCGGGGGCGGTGTT
CGCCGAGATCGGCCCGCGCATGGCCGAGTTGAGCGGTTCCCGGCTGGCCGCGCAGCAACAGATGGAAGGC
CTCCTGGCGCCGCACCGGCCCAAGGAGCCCGCGTGGTTCCTGGCCACCGTCGGAGTCTCGCCCGACCACC
AGGGCAAGGGTCTGGGCAGCGCCGTCGTGCTCCCCGGAGTGGAGGCGGCCGAGCGCGCCGGGGTGCCCGC
CTTCCTGGAGACCTCCGCGCCCCGCAACCTCCCCTTCTACGAGCGGCTCGGCTTCACCGTCACCGCCGAC
GTCGAGGTGCCCGAAGGACCGCGCACCTGGTGCATGACCCGCAAGCCCGGTGCCTGAACGCGTTAAGTCG
ACAATCAACCTCTGGATTACAAAATTTGTGAAAGATTGACTGGTATTCTTAACTATGTTGCTCCTTTTAC
GCTATGTGGATACGCTGCTTTAATGCCTTTGTATCATGCTATTGCTTCCCGTATGGCTTTCATTTTCTCC
TCCTTGTATAAATCCTGGTTGCTGTCTCTTTATGAGGAGTTGTGGCCCGTTGTCAGGCAACGTGGCGTGG
TGTGCACTGTGTTTGCTGACGCAACCCCCACTGGTTGGGGCATTGCCACCACCTGTCAGCTCCTTTCCGG
GACTTTCGCTTTCCCCCTCCCTATTGCCACGGCGGAACTCATCGCCGCCTGCCTTGCCCGCTGCTGGACA
GGGGCTCGGCTGTTGGGCACTGACAATTCCGTGGTGTTGTCGGGGAAATCATCGTCCTTTCCTTGGCTGC
TCGCCTGTGTTGCCACCTGGATTCTGCGCGGGACGTCCTTCTGCTACGTCCCTTCGGCCCTCAATCCAGC
GGACCTTCCTTCCCGCGGCCTGCTGCCGGCTCTGCGGCCTCTTCCGCGTCTTCGCCTTCGCCCTCAGACG
AGTCGGATCTCCCTTTGGGCCGCCTCCCCGCGTCGACTTTAAGACCAATGACTTACAAGGCAGCTGTAGA
TCTTAGCCACTTTTTAAAAGAAAAGGGGGGACTGGAAGGGCTAATTCACTCCCAACGAAGACAAGATCTG
CTTTTTGCTTGTACTGGGTCTCTCTGGTTAGACCAGATCTGAGCCTGGGAGCTCTCTGGCTAACTAGGGA
ACCCACTGCTTAAGCCTCAATAAAGCTTGCCTTGAGTGCTTCAAGTAGTGTGTGCCCGTCTGTTGTGTGA
CTCTGGTAACTAGAGATCCCTCAGACCCTTTTAGTCAGTGTGGAAAATCTCTAGCAGTACGTATAGTAGT
TCATGTCATCTTATTATTCAGTATTTATAACTTGCAAAGAAATGAATATCAGAGAGTGAGAGGAACTTGT
TTATTGCAGCTTATAATGGTTACAAATAAAGCAATAGCATCACAAATTTCACAAATAAAGCATTTTTTTC
ACTGCATTCTAGTTGTGGTTTGTCCAAACTCATCAATGTATCTTATCATGTCTGGCTCTAGCTATCCCGC
CCCTAACTCCGCCCATCCCGCCCCTAACTCCGCCCAGTTCCGCCCATTCTCCGCCCCATGGCTGACTAAT
TTTTTTTATTTATGCAGAGGCCGAGGCCGCCTCGGCCTCTGAGCTATTCCAGAAGTAGTGAGGAGGCTTT
TTTGGAGGCCTAGGGACGTACCCAATTCGCCCTATAGTGAGTCGTATTACGCGCGCTCACTGGCCGTCGT
TTTACAACGTCGTGACTGGGAAAACCCTGGCGTTACCCAACTTAATCGCCTTGCAGCACATCCCCCTTTC
GCCAGCTGGCGTAATAGCGAAGAGGCCCGCACCGATCGCCCTTCCCAACAGTTGCGCAGCCTGAATGGCG
AATGGG
[124 nt withheld, positions 3367-3490]
C
[91 nt withheld, positions 3492-3582]
A
[49 nt withheld, positions 3584-3632]
CCTTTGACGTTGGAGTCCACGTTCTTT
[37 nt withheld, positions 3660-3696]
ACCCTATCTCGGTCTATTCTTTTGATTTATAAGGGATTTTGCCGATTTCGGCCTATTGGTTAAAAAATGA
GCTGATTTAACAAAAATTTAACGCGAATTTTAACAAAATATTAACGCTTACAATTTAGGTGGCACTTTTC
GGGGAAATGTGCGCGGAACCCCTATTTGTTTATTTTTCTAAATACATTCAAATATGTATCCGCTCATGAG
ACAATAACCCTGATAAATGCTTCAATAATATTGAAAAAGGAAGAGTATGAGTATTCAACATTTCCGTGTC
GCCCTTATTCCCTTTTTTGCGGCATTTTGCCTTCCTGTTTTTGCTCACCCAGAAACGCTGGTGAAAGTAA
AAGATGCTGAAGATCAGTTGGGTGCACGAGTGGGTTACATCGAACTGGATCTCAACAGCGGTAAGATCCT
TGAGAGTTTTCGCCCCGAAGAACGTTTTCCAATGATGAGCACTTTTAAAGTTCTGCTATGTGGCGCGGTA
TTATCCCGTATTGACGCCGGGCAAGAGCAACTCGGTCGCCGCATACACTATTCTCAGAATGACTTGGTTG
AGTACTCACCAGTCACAGAAAAGCATCTTACGGATGGCATGACAGTAAGAGAATTATGCAGTGCTGCCAT
AACCATGAGTGATAACACTGCGGCCAACTTACTTCTGACAACGATCGGAGGACCGAAGGAGCTAACCGCT
TTTTTGCACAACATGGGGGATCATGTAACTCGCCTTGATCGTTGGGAACCGGAGCTGAATGAAGCCATAC
CAAACGACGAGCGTGACACCACGATGCCTGTAGCAATGGCAACAACGTTGCGCAAACTATTAACTGGCGA
ACTACTTACTCTAGCTTCCCGGCAACAATTAATAGACTGGATGGAGGCGGATAAAGTTGCAGGACCACTT
CTGCGCTCGGCCCTTCCGGCTGGCTGGTTTATTGCTGATAAATCTGGAGCCGGTGAGCGTGGGTCTCGCG
GTATCATTGCAGCACTGGGGCCAGATGGTAAGCCCTCCCGTATCGTAGTTATCTACACGACGGGGAGTCA
GGCAACTATGGATGAACGAAATAGACAGATCGCTGAGATAGGTGCCTCACTGATTAAGCATTGGTAACTG
TCAGACCAAGTTTACTCATATATACTTTAGATTGATTTAAAACTTCATTTTTAATTTAAAAGGATCTAGG
TGAAGATCCTTTTTGATAATCTCATGACCAAAATCCCTTAACGTGAGTTTTCGTTCCACTGAGCGTCAGA
CCCCGTAGAAAAGATCAAAGGATCTTCTTGAGATCCTTTTTTTCTGCGCGTAATCTGCTGCTTGCAAACA
AAAAAACCACCGCTACCAGCGGTGGTTTGTTTGCCGGATCAAGAGCTACCAACTCTTTTTCCGAAGGTAA
CTGGCTTCAGCAGAGCGCAGATACCAAATACTGTTCTTCTAGTGTAGCCGTAGTTAGGCCACCACTTCAA
GAACTCTGTAGCACCGCCTACATACCTCGCTCTGCTAATCCTGTTACCAGTGGCTGCTGCCAGTGGCGAT
AAGTCGTGTCTTACCGGGTTGGACTCAAGACGATAGTTACCGGATAAGGCGCAGCGGTCGGGCTGAACGG
GGGGTTCGTGCACACAGCCCAGCTTGGAGCGAACGACCTACACCGAACTGAGATACCTACAGCGTGAGCT
ATGAGAAAGCGCCACGCTTCCCGAAGGGAGAAAGGCGGACAGGTATCCGGTAAGCGGCAGGGTCGGAACA
GGAGAGCGCACGAGGGAGCTTCCAGGGGGAAACGCCTGGTATCTTTATAGTCCTGTCGGGTTTCGCCACC
TCTGACTTGAGCGTCGATTTTTGTGATGCTCGTCAGGGGGGCGGAGCCTATGGAAAAACGCCAGCAACGC
GGCCTTTTTACGGTTCCTGGCCTTTTGCTGGCCTTTTGCTCACATGTTCTTTCCTGCGTTATCCCCTGAT
TCTGTGGATAACCGTATTACCGCCTTTGAGTGAGCTGATACCGCTCGCCGCAGCCGAACGACCGAGCGCA
GCGAGTCAGTGAGCGAGGAAGCGGAAGAGCGCCCAATACGCAAACCGCCTCTCCCCGCGCGTTGGCCGAT
TCATTAATGCAGCTGGCACGACAGGTTTCCCGACTGGAAAGCGGGCAGTGAGCGCAACGCAATTAATGTG
AGTTAGCTCACTCATTAGGCACCCCAGGCTTTACACTTTATGCTTCCGGCTCGTATGTTGTGTGGAATTG
TGAGCGGATAACAATTTCACACAGGAAACAGCTATGACCATGATTACGCCAAGCGCGCAATTAACCCTCA
CTAAAGGGAACAAAAGCTGGAGCTGCAAGCTTAATGTAGTCTTATGCAATACTCTTGTAGTCTTGCAACA
TGGTAACGATGAGTTAGCAACATGCCTTACAAGGAGAGAAAAAGCACCGTGCATGCCGATTGGTGGAAGT
AAGGTGGTACGATCGTGCCTTATTAGGAAGGCAACAGACGGGTCTGACATGGATTGGACGAACCACTGAA
TTGCCGCATTGCAGAGATATTGTATTTAAGTGCCTAGCTCGATACATAAACGGGTCTCTCTGGTTAGACC
AGATCTGAGCCTGGGAGCTCTCTGGCTAACTAGGGAACCCACTGCTTAAGCCTCAATAAAGCTTGCCTTG
AGTGCTTCAAGTAGTGTGTGCCCGTCTGTTGTGTGACTCTGGTAACTAGAGATCCCTCAGACCCTTTTAG
TCAGTGTGGAAAATCTCTAGCAGTGGCGCCCGAACAGGGACTTGAAAGCGAAAGGGAAACCAGAGGAGCT
CTCTCGACGCAGGACTCGGCTTGCTGAAGCGCGCACGGCAAGAGGCGAGGGGCGGCGACTGGTGAGTACG
CCAAAAATTTTGACTAGCGGAGGCTAGAAGGAGAGAGATGGGTGCGAGAGCGTCAGTATTAAGCGGGGGA
GAATTAGATCGCGATGGGAAAAAATTCGGTTAAGGCCAGGGGGAAAGAAAAAATATAAATTAAAACATAT
AGTATGGGCAAGCAGGGAGCTAGAACGATTCGCAGTTAATCCTGGCCTGTTAGAAACATCAGAAGGCTGT
AGACAAATACTGGGACAGCTACAACCATCCCTTCAGACAGGATCAGAAGAACTTAGATCATTATATAATA
CAGTAGCAACCCTCTATTGTGTGCATCAAAGGATAGAGATAAAAGACACCAAGGAAGCTTTAGACAAGAT
AGAGGAAGAGCAAAACAAAAGTAAGACCACCGCACAGCAAGCGGCCGCTGATCTTCAGACCTGGAGGAGG
AGATATGAGGGACAATTGGAGAAGTGAATTATATAAATATAAAGTAGTAAAAATTGAACCATTAGGAGTA
GCACCCACCAAGGCAAAGAGAAGAGTGGTGCAGAGAGAAAAAAGAGCAGTGGGAATAGGAGCTTTGTTCC
TTGGGTTCTTGGGAGCAGCAGGAAGCACTATGGGCGCAGCGTCAATGACGCTGACGGTACAGGCCAGACA
ATTATTGTCTGGTATAGTGCAGCAGCAGAACAATTTGCTGAGGGCTATTGAGGCGCAACAGCATCTGTTG
CAACTCACAGTCTGGGGCATCAAGCAGCTCCAGGCAAGAATCCTGGCTGTGGAAAGATACCTAAAGGATC
AACAGCTCCTGGGGATTTGGGGTTGCTCTGGAAAACTCATTTGCACCACTGCTGTGCCTTGGAATGCTAG
TTGGAGTAATAAATCTCTGGAACAGATTTGGAATCACACGACCTGGATGGAGTGGGACAGAGAAATTAAC
AATTACACAAGCTTAATACACTCCTTAATTGAAGAATCGCAAAACCAGCAAGAAAAGAATGAACAAGAAT
TATTGGAATTAGATAAATGGGCAAGTTTGTGGAATTGGTTTAACATAACAAATTGGCTGTGGTATATAAA
ATTATTCATAATGATAGTAGGAGGCTTGGTAGGTTTAAGAATAGTTTTTGCTGTACTTTCTATAGTGAAT
AGAGTTAGGCAGGGATATTCACCATTATCGTTTCAGACCCACCTCCCAACCCCGAGGGGACCCAGAGAGG
GCCTATTTCCCATGATTCCTTCATATTTGCATATACGATACAAGGCTGTTAGAGAGATAATTAGAATTAA
TTTGACTGTAAACACAAAGATATTAGTACAAAATACGTGACGTAGAAAGTAATAATTTCTTGGGTAGTTT
GCAGTTTTAAAATTATGTTTTAAAATGGACTATCATATGCTTACCGTAACTTGAAAGTATTTCGATTTCT
TGGCTTTATATATCTTGTGGAAAGGACGAAACACCGATGACGTTAGCATCATAGGAGTTTTAGAGCTAGA
AATAGCAAGTTAAAATAAGGCTAGTCCGTTATCAACTTGAAAAAGTGGCACCGAGTCGGTGCTTTTTTAA
GCTTGGCGTAACTAGATCTTGAGACAAATGGCAGTATTCATCCACAATTTTAAAAGAAAAGGGGGGATTG
GGGGGTACAGTGCAGGGGAAAGAATAGTAGACATAATAGCAACAGACATACAAACTAAAGAATTACAAAA
ACAAATTACAAAAATTCAAAATTTTCGGGTTTATTACAGGGACAGCAGAGATCCACTTTGGCGCCGGCTC
GAGGGGG
