>Addgene plasmid #76634 | PRKAA2 gRNA (BRDN0001148583) | depositor partial sequence | sequence record 144094 | Target Sequence
ATGACGTTAGCATCATAGGA
