>Addgene plasmid #76634 | PRKAA2 gRNA (BRDN0001148583) | addgene partial sequence | sequence record 186207 | hU6-F
TAGAAAGTAATAATTTCTTGGGTAGTTTGCAGTTTTAAAATTATGTTTTAAAATGGACTATCATATGCTT
ACCGTAACTTGAAAGTATTTCGATTTCTTGGCTTTATATATCTTGTGGAAAGGACGAAACACCGATGACG
TTAGCATCATAGGAGTTTTAGAGCTAGAAATAGCAAGTTAAAATAAGGCTAGTCCGTTATCAACTTGAAA
AAGTGGCACCGAGTCGGCGCTTTTTTAAGCTTGGCGTAACTAGATCTTGAGACAAATGGCAGTATTCATC
CACAATTTTAAAAGAAAAGGGGGGATTGGGGGGTACAGTGCAGGGGAAAGAATAGTAGACATAATAGCAA
CAGACATACAAACTAAAGAATTACAAAAACAAATTACAAAAATTCAAAATTTTCGGGTTTATTACAGGGA
CAGCAGAGATCCACTTTGGCGCCGGCTCGAGGGGGCCCGGGTGCAAAGATGGATAAAGTTTTAAACAGAG
AGGAATCTTTGCAGCTAATGGACCTTCTAGGTCTTGAAAGGAGTGGGAATTGGCTCCGGTGCCCGTCAGT
GGGCAGAGCG
